>Addgene plasmid #206966 | pUltraHot-mCherry-BLM-WT | addgene full sequence | sequence record 406398 | Addgene NGS Result
AGCTTAATGTAGTCTTATGCAATACTCTTGTAGTCTTGCAACATGGTAACGATGAGTTAGCAACATGCCT
TACAAGGAGAGAAAAAGCACCGTGCATGCCGATTGGTGGAAGTAAGGTGGTACGATCGTGCCTTATTAGG
AAGGCAACAGACGGGTCTGACATGGATTGGACGAACCACTGAATTGCCGCATTGCAGAGATATTGTATTT
AAGTGCCTAGCTCGATACATAAACGGGTCTCTCTGGTTAGACCAGATCTGAGCCTGGGAGCTCTCTGGCT
AACTAGGGAACCCACTGCTTAAGCCTCAATAAAGCTTGCCTTGAGTGCTTCAAGTAGTGTGTGCCCGTCT
GTTGTGTGACTCTGGTAACTAGAGATCCCTCAGACCCTTTTAGTCAGTGTGGAAAATCTCTAGCAGTGGC
GCCCGAACAGGGACTTGAAAGCGAAAGGGAAACCAGAGGAGCTCTCTCGACGCAGGACTCGGCTTGCTGA
AGCGCGCACGGCAAGAGGCGAGGGGCGGCGACTGGTGAGTACGCCAAAAATTTTGACTAGCGGAGGCTAG
AAGGAGAGAGATGGGTGCGAGAGCGTCAGTATTAAGCGGGGGAGAATTAGATCGCGATGGGAAAAAATTC
GGTTAAGGCCAGGGGGAAAGAAAAAATATAAATTAAAACATATAGTATGGGCAAGCAGGGAGCTAGAACG
ATTCGCAGTTAATCCTGGCCTGTTAGAAACATCAGAAGGCTGTAGACAAATACTGGGACAGCTACAACCA
TCCCTTCAGACAGGATCAGAAGAACTTAGATCATTATATAATACAGTAGCAACCCTCTATTGTGTGCATC
AAAGGATAGAGATAAAAGACACCAAGGAAGCTTTAGACAAGATAGAGGAAGAGCAAAACAAAAGTAAGAC
CACCGCACAGCAAGCGGCCGCTGATCTTCAGACCTGGAGGAGGAGATATGAGGGACAATTGGAGAAGTGA
ATTATATAAATATAAAGTAGTAAAAATTGAACCATTAGGAGTAGCACCCACCAAGGCAAAGAGAAGAGTG
GTGCAGAGAGAAAAAAGAGCAGTGGGAATAGGAGCTTTGTTCCTTGGGTTCTTGGGAGCAGCAGGAAGCA
CTATGGGCGCAGCGTCAATGACGCTGACGGTACAGGCCAGACAATTATTGTCTGGTATAGTGCAGCAGCA
GAACAATTTGCTGAGGGCTATTGAGGCGCAACAGCATCTGTTGCAACTCACAGTCTGGGGCATCAAGCAG
CTCCAGGCAAGAATCCTGGCTGTGGAAAGATACCTAAAGGATCAACAGCTCCTGGGGATTTGGGGTTGCT
CTGGAAAACTCATTTGCACCACTGCTGTGCCTTGGAATGCTAGTTGGAGTAATAAATCTCTGGAACAGAT
TTGGAATCACACGACCTGGATGGAGTGGGACAGAGAAATTAACAATTACACAAGCTTAATACACTCCTTA
ATTGAAGAATCGCAAAACCAGCAAGAAAAGAATGAACAAGAATTATTGGAATTAGATAAATGGGCAAGTT
TGTGGAATTGGTTTAACATAACAAATTGGCTGTGGTATATAAAATTATTCATAATGATAGTAGGAGGCTT
GGTAGGTTTAAGAATAGTTTTTGCTGTACTTTCTATAGTGAATAGAGTTAGGCAGGGATATTCACCATTA
TCGTTTCAGACCCACCTCCCAACCCCGAGGGGACCCGACAGGCCCGAAGGAATAGAAGAAGAAGGTGGAG
AGAGAGACAGAGACAGATCCATTCGATTAGTGAACGGATCGGCACTGCGTGCGCCAATTCTGCAGACAAA
TGGCAGTATTCATCCACAATTTTAAAAGAAAAGGGGGGATTGGGGGGTACAGTGCAGGGGAAAGAATAGT
AGACATAATAGCAACAGACATACAAACTAAAGAATTACAAAAACAAATTACAAAAATTCAAAATTTTCGG
GTTTATTACAGGGACAGCAGAGATCCAGTTTGGTTAATTAACCCGTGTCGGCTCCAGATCTGGCCTCCGC
GCCGGGTTTTGGCGCCTCCCGCGGGCGCCCCCCTCCTCACGGCGAGCGCTGCCACGTCAGACGAAGGGCG
CAGCGAGCGTCCTGATCCTTCCGCCCGGACGCTCAGGACAGCGGCCCGCTGCTCATAAGACTCGGCCTTA
GAACCCCAGTATCAGCAGAAGGACATTTTAGGACGGGACTTGGGTGACTCTAGGGCACTGGTTTTCTTTC
CAGAGAGCGGAACAGGCGAGGAAAAGTAGTCCCTTCTCGGCGATTCTGCGGAGGGATCTCCGTGGGGCGG
TGAACGCCGATGATTATATAAGGACGCGCCGGGTGTGGCACAGCTAGTTCCGTCGCAGCCGGGATTTGGG
TCGCGGTTCTTGTTTGTGGATCGCTGTGATCGTCACTTGGTGAGTAGCGGGCTGCTGGGCTGGCCGGGGC
TTTCGTGGCCGCCGGGCCGCTCGGTGGGACGGAAGCGTGTGGAGAGACCGCCAAGGGCTGTAGTCTGGGT
CCGCGAGCAAGGTTGCCCTGAACTGGGGGTTGGGGGGAGCGCAGCAAAATGGCGGCTGTTCCCGAGTCTT
GAATGGAAGACGCTTGTGAGGCGGGCTGTGAGGTCGTTGAAACAAGGTGGGGGGCATGGTGGGCGGCAAG
AACCCAAGGTCTTGAGGCCTTCGCTAATGCGGGAAAGCTCTTATTCGGGTGAGATGGGCTGGGGCACCAT
CTGGGGACCCTGACGTGAAGTTTGTCACTGACTGGAGAACTCGGTTTGTCGTCTGTTGCGGGGGCGGCAG
TTATGGCGGTGCCGTTGGGCAGTGCACCCGTACCTTTGGGAGCGCGCGCCCTCGTCGTGTCGTGACGTCA
CCCGTTCTGTTGGCTTATAATGCAGGGTGGGGCCACCTGCCGGTAGGTGTGCGGTAGGCTTTTCTCCGTC
GCAGGACGCAGGGTTCGGGCCTAGGGTAGGCTCTCCTGAATCGACAGGCGCCGGACCTCTGGTGAGGGGA
GGGATAAGTGAGGCGTCAGTTTCTTTGGTCGGTTTTATGTACCTATCTTCTTAAGTAGCTGAAGCTCCGG
TTTTGAACTATGCGCTCGGGGTTGGCGAGTGTGTTTTGTGAAGTTTTTTAGGCACCTTTTGAAATGTAAT
CATTTGGGTCAATATGTAATTTTCAGTGTTAGACTAGTAAATTGTCCGCTAAATTCTGGCCGTTTTTGGC
TTTTTTGTTAGACGAAGCTTGGGCTGCAGGTCCGATCCACCGGTCGCCACCATGGTGAGCAAGGGCGAGG
AGGATAACATGGCCATCATCAAGGAGTTCATGCGCTTCAAGGTGCACATGGAGGGCTCCGTGAACGGCCA
CGAGTTCGAGATCGAGGGCGAGGGCGAGGGCCGCCCCTACGAGGGCACCCAGACCGCCAAGCTGAAGGTG
ACCAAGGGTGGCCCCCTGCCCTTCGCCTGGGACATCCTGTCCCCTCAGTTCATGTACGGCTCCAAGGCCT
ACGTGAAGCACCCCGCCGACATCCCCGACTACTTGAAGCTGTCCTTCCCCGAGGGCTTCAAGTGGGAGCG
CGTGATGAACTTCGAGGACGGCGGCGTGGTGACCGTGACCCAGGACTCCTCCCTGCAGGACGGCGAGTTC
ATCTACAAGGTGAAGCTGCGCGGCACCAACTTCCCCTCCGACGGCCCCGTAATGCAGAAGAAGACCATGG
GCTGGGAGGCCTCCTCCGAGCGGATGTACCCCGAGGACGGCGCCCTGAAGGGCGAGATCAAGCAGAGGCT
GAAGCTGAAGGACGGCGGCCACTACGACGCTGAGGTCAAGACCACCTACAAGGCCAAGAAGCCCGTGCAG
CTGCCCGGCGCCTACAACGTCAACATCAAGTTGGACATCACCTCCCACAACGAGGACTACACCATCGTGG
AACAGTACGAACGCGCCGAGGGCCGCCACTCCACCGGCGGCATGGACGAGCTGTACAAGGCTGCTGTTCC
TCAAAATAATCTACAGGAGCAACTAGAACGTCACTCAGCCAGAACACTTAATAATAAATTAAGTCTTTCA
AAACCAAAATTTTCAGGTTTCACTTTTAAAAAGAAAACATCTTCAGATAACAATGTATCTGTAACTAATG
TGTCAGTAGCAAAAACACCTGTATTAAGAAATAAAGATGTTAATGTTACCGAAGACTTTTCCTTCAGTGA
ACCTCTACCCAACACCACAAATCAGCAAAGGGTCAAGGACTTCTTTAAAAATGCTCCAGCAGGACAGGAA
ACACAGAGAGGTGGATCAAAATCATTATTGCCAGATTTCTTGCAGACTCCGAAGGAAGTTGTATGCACTA
CCCAAAACACACCAACTGTAAAGAAATCCCGGGATACTGCTCTCAAGAAATTAGAATTTAGTTCTTCACC
AGATTCTTTAAGTACCATCAATGATTGGGATGATATGGATGACTTTGATACTTCTGAGACTTCAAAATCA
TTTGTTACACCACCCCAAAGTCACTTTGTAAGAGTAAGCACTGCTCAGAAATCAAAAAAGGGTAAGAGAA
ACTTTTTTAAAGCACAGCTTTATACAACAAACACAGTAAAGACTGATTTGCCTCCACCCTCCTCTGAAAG
CGAGCAAATAGATTTGACTGAGGAACAGAAGGATGACTCAGAATGGTTAAGCAGCGATGTGATTTGCATC
GATGATGGCCCCATTGCTGAAGTGCATATAAATGAAGATGCTCAGGAAAGTGACTCTCTGAAAACTCATT
TGGAAGATGAAAGAGATAATAGCGAAAAGAAGAAGAATTTGGAAGAAGCTGAATTACATTCAACTGAGAA
AGTTCCATGTATTGAATTTGATGATGATGATTATGATACGGATTTTGTTCCACCTTCTCCAGAAGAAATT
ATTTCTGCTTCTTCTTCCTCTTCAAAATGCCTTAGTACGTTAAAGGACCTTGACACATCTGACAGAAAAG
AGGATGTTCTTAGCACATCAAAAGATCTTTTGTCAAAACCTGAGAAAATGAGTATGCAGGAGCTGAATCC
AGAAACCAGCACAGACTGTGACGCT
[150 nt withheld, positions 5066-5215]
GTAGATTTTAATAAAAGTGATGCCAGTCTTCTTGGCTCATTGTGGAGATACAGGCCTGATTCACTTGATG
GCCCTATGGAGGGTGATTCCTGCCCTACAGGGAATTCTATGAAGGAGTTAAATTTTTCACACCTTCCCTC
AAATTCTGTTTCTCCTGGGGACTGTTTACTGACTACCACCCTAGGAAAGACAGGATTCTCTGCCACCAGG
AAGAATCTTTTTGAAAGGCCTTTATTCAATACCCATTTACAGAAGTCCTTTGTAAGTAGCAACTGGGCTG
AAACACCAAGACTAGGAAAAAAAAATGAAAGCTCTTATTTCCCAGGAAATGTTCTCACAAGCACTGCTGT
GAAAGATCAGAATAAACATACTGCTTCAATAAATGACTTAGAAAGAGAAACCCAACCTTCCTATGATATT
GATAATTTTGACATAGATGACTTTGATGATGATGATGACTGGGAAGACATAATGCATAATTTAGCAGCCA
GCAAATCTTCCACAGCTGCCTATCAACCCATCAAGGAAGGTCGGCCAATTAAATCAGTATCAGAAAGACT
TTCCTCAGCCAAGACAGACTGTCTTCCAGTGTCATCTACTGCTCAAAATATAAACTTCTCAGAGTCAATT
CAGAATTATACTGACAAGTCAGCACAAAATTTAGCATCCAGAAATCTGAAACATGAGCGTTTCCAAAGTC
TTAGTTTTCCTCATACAAAGGAAATGATGAAGATTTTTCATAAAAAATTTGGCCTGCATAATTTTAGAAC
TAATCAGCTAGAGGCGATCAATGCTGCACTGCTTGGTGAAGACTGTTTTATCCTGATGCCGACTGGAGGT
GGTAAGAGTTTGTGTTACCAGCTCCCTGCCTGTGTTTCTCCTGGGGTCACTGTTGTCATTTCTCCCTTGA
GATCACTTATCGTAGATCAAGTCCAAAAGCTGACTTCCTTGGATATTCCAGCTACATATCTGACAGGTGA
TAAGACTGACTCAGAAGCTACAAATATTTACCTCCAGTTATCAAAAAAAGACCCAATCATAAAACTTCTA
TATGTCACTCCAGAAAAGATCTGTGCAAGTAACAGACTCATTTCTACTCTGGAGAATCTCTATGAGAGGA
AGCTCTTGGCACGTTTTGTTATTGATGAAGCACATTGTGTCAGTCAGTGGGGACATGATTTTCGTCAAGA
TTACAAAAGAATGAATATGCTTCGCCAGAAGTTTCCTTCTGTTCCGGTGATGGCTCTTACGGCCACAGCT
AATCCCAGGGTACAGAAGGACATCCTGACTCAGCTGAAGATTCTCAGACCTCAGGTGTTTAGCATGAGCT
TTAACAGACATAATCTGAAATACTATGTATTACCGAAAAAGCCTAAAAAGGTGGCATTTGATTGCCTAGA
ATGGATCAGAAAGCACCACCCATATGATTCAGGGATAATTTACTGCCTCTCCAGGCGAGAATGTGACACC
ATGGCTGACACGTTACAGAGAGATGGGCTCGCTGCTCTTGCTTACCATGCTGGCCTCAGTGATTCTGCCA
GAGATGAAGTGCAGCAGAAGTGGATTAATCAGGATGGCTGTCAGGTTATCTGTGCTACAATTGCATTTGG
AATGGGGATTGACAAACCGGACGTGCGATTTGTGATTCATGCATCTCTCCCTAAATCTGTGGAGGGTTAC
TACCAAGAATCTGGCAGAGCTGGAAGAGATGGGGAAATATCTCACTGCCTGCTTTTCTATACCTATCATG
ATGTGACCAGACTGAAAAGACTTATAATGATGGAAAAAGATGGAAACCATCATACAAGAGAAACTCACTT
CAATAATTTGTATAGCATGGTACATTACTGTGAAAATATAACGGAATGCAGGAGAATACAGCTTTTGGCC
TACTTTGGTGAAAATGGATTTAATCCTGATTTTTGTAAGAAACACCCAGATGTTTCTTGTGATAATTGCT
GTAAAACAAAGGATTATAAAACAAGAGATGTGACTGACGATGTGAAAAGTATTGTAAGATTTGTTCAAGA
ACATAGTTCATCACAAGGAATGAGAAATATAAAACATGTAGGTCCTTCTGGAAGATTTACTATGAATATG
CTGGTCGACATTTTCTTGGGGAGTAAGAGTGCAAAAATCCAGTCAGGTATATTTGGAAAAGGATCTGCTT
ATTCACGACACAATGCCGAAAGACTTTTTAAAAAGCTGATACTTGACAAGATTTTGGATGAAGACTTATA
TATCAATGCCAATGACCAGGCGATCGCTTATGTGATGCTCGGAAATAAAGCCCAAACTGTACTAAATGGC
AATTTAAAGGTAGACTTTATGGAAACAGAAAATTCCAGCAGTGTGAAAAAACAAAAAGCGTTAGTAGCAA
AAGTGTCTCAGAGGGAAGAGATGGTTAAAAAATGTCTTGGAGAACTTACAGAAGTCTGCAAATCTCTGGG
GAAAGTTTTTGGTGTCCATTACTTCAATATTTTTAATACCGTCACTCTCAAGAAGCTTGCAGAATCTTTA
TCTTCTGATCCTGAGGTTTTGCTTCAAATTGATGGTGTTACTGAAGACAAACTGGAAAAATATGGTGCGG
AAGTGATTTCAGTATTACAGAAATACTCTGAATGGACATCGCCAGCTGAAGACAGTTCCCCAGGGATAAG
CCTGTCCAGCAGCAGAGGCCCCGGAAGAAGTGCCGCTGAGGAGCTCGACGAGGAAATACCTGTATCTTCC
CACTACTTTGCAAGTAAAACCAGAAATGAAAGGAAGAGGAAAAAGATGCCAGCCTCCCAAAGGTCTAAGA
GGAGAAAAACTGCTTCCAGTGGTTCCAAGGCAAAGGGGGGGTCTGCCACATGTAGAAAGATATCTTCCAA
AACGAAATCCTCCAGCATCATTGGATCCAGTTCAGCCTCACATACTTCTCAAGCGACATCAGGAGCCAAT
AGCAAATTGGGGATTATGGCTCCACCGAAGCCTATAAATAGACCGTTTCTTAAGCCTTCATATGCATTCT
CATAAGCTAGCGTGTGATCAGAATTCGTTCCGGAGTCGTCGACTCGACAATCAACCTCTGGATTACAAAA
TTTGTGAAAGATTGACTGGTATTCTTAACTATGTTGCTCCTTTTACGCTATGTGGATACGCTGCTTTAAT
GCCTTTGTATCATGCTATTGCTTCCCGTATGGCTTTCATTTTCTCCTCCTTGTATAAATCCTGGTTGCTG
TCTCTTTATGAGGAGTTGTGGCCCGTTGTCAGGCAACGTGGCGTGGTGTGCACTGTGTTTGCTGACGCAA
CCCCCACTGGTTGGGGCATTGCCACCACCTGTCAGCTCCTTTCCGGGACTTTCGCTTTCCCCCTCCCTAT
TGCCACGGCGGAACTCATCGCCGCCTGCCTTGCCCGCTGCTGGACAGGGGCTCGGCTGTTGGGCACTGAC
AATTCCGTGGTGTTGTCGGGGAAGCTGACGTCCTTTCCATGGCTGCTCGCCTGTGTTGCCACCTGGATTC
TGCGCGGGACGTCCTTCTGCTACGTCCCTTCGGCCCTCAATCCAGCGGACCTTCCTTCCCGCGGCCTGCT
GCCGGCTCTGCGGCCTCTTCCGCATCTTCGCCTTCGCCCTCAGACGAGTCGGATCTCCCTTTGGGCCGCC
TCCCCGCCTGGAATTAATTCGAGCTCGGTACCTTTAAGACCAATGACTTACAAGGCAGCTGTAGATCTTA
GCCACTTTTTAAAAGAAAAGGGGGGACTGGAAGGGCTACGTAACTCCCAACGAAGACAAGATCTGCTTTT
TGCTTGTACTGGGTCTCTCTGGTTAGACCAGATCTGAGCCTGGGAGCTCTCTGGCTAACTAGGGAACCCA
CTGCTTAAGCCTCAATAAAGCTTGCCTTGAGTGCTTCAAGTAGTGTGTGCCCGTCTGTTGTGTGACTCTG
GTAACTAGAGATCCCTCAGACCCTTTTAGTCAGTGTGGAAAATCTCTAGCAGTAGTAGTTCATGTCATCT
TATTATTCAGTATTTATAACTTGCAAAGAAATGAATATCAGAGAGTGAGAGGAACTTGTTTATTGCAGCT
TATAATGGTTACAAATAAAGCAATAGCATCACAAATTTCACAAATAAAGCATTTTTTTCACTGCATTCTA
GTTGTGGTTTGTCCAAACTCATCAATGTATCTTATCATGTCTGGCTCTAGCTATCCCGCCCCTAACTCCG
CCCATCCCGCCCCTAACTCCGCCCAGTTCCGCCCATTCTCCGCCCCATGGCTGACTAATTTTTTTTATTT
ATGCAGAGGCCGAGGCCGCCTCGGCCTCTGAGCTATTCCAGAAGTAGTGAGGAGGCTTTTTTGGAGGCCT
AGGGACGTACCCAATTCGCCCTATAGTGAGTCGTATTACGCGCGCTCACTGGCCGTCGTTTTACAACGTC
GTGACTGGGAAAACCCTGGCGTTACCCAACTTAATCGCCTTGCAGCACATCCCCCTTTCGCCAGCTGGCG
TAATAGCGAAGAGGCCCGCACCGATCGCCCTTCCCAACAGTTGCGCAGCCTGAATGGCGAATGGG
[124 nt withheld, positions 9761-9884]
C
[91 nt withheld, positions 9886-9976]
A
[49 nt withheld, positions 9978-10026]
CCTTTGACGTTGGAGTCCACGTTCTTT
[37 nt withheld, positions 10054-10090]
ACCCTATCTCGGTCTATTCTTTTGATTTATAAGGGATTTTGCCGATTTCGGCCTATTGGTTAAAAAATGA
GCTGATTTAACAAAAATTTAACGCGAATTTTAACAAAATATTAACGCTTACAATTTAGGTGGCACTTTTC
GGGGAAATGTGCGCGGAACCCCTATTTGTTTATTTTTCTAAATACATTCAAATATGTATCCGCTCATGAG
ACAATAACCCTGATAAATGCTTCAATAATATTGAAAAAGGAAGAGTATGAGTATTCAACATTTCCGTGTC
GCCCTTATTCCCTTTTTTGCGGCATTTTGCCTTCCTGTTTTTGCTCACCCAGAAACGCTGGTGAAAGTAA
AAGATGCTGAAGATCAGTTGGGTGCACGAGTGGGTTACATCGAACTGGATCTCAACAGCGGTAAGATCCT
TGAGAGTTTTCGCCCCGAAGAACGTTTTCCAATGATGAGCACTTTTAAAGTTCTGCTATGTGGCGCGGTA
TTATCCCGTATTGACGCCGGGCAAGAGCAACTCGGTCGCCGCATACACTATTCTCAGAATGACTTGGTTG
AGTACTCACCAGTCACAGAAAAGCATCTTACGGATGGCATGACAGTAAGAGAATTATGCAGTGCTGCCAT
AACCATGAGTGATAACACTGCGGCCAACTTACTTCTGACAACGATCGGAGGACCGAAGGAGCTAACCGCT
TTTTTGCACAACATGGGGGATCATGTAACTCGCCTTGATCGTTGGGAACCGGAGCTGAATGAAGCCATAC
CAAACGACGAGCGTGACACCACGATGCCTGTAGCAATGGCAACAACGTTGCGCAAACTATTAACTGGCGA
ACTACTTACTCTAGCTTCCCGGCAACAATTAATAGACTGGATGGAGGCGGATAAAGTTGCAGGACCACTT
CTGCGCTCGGCCCTTCCGGCTGGCTGGTTTATTGCTGATAAATCTGGAGCCGGTGAGCGTGGGTCTCGCG
GTATCATTGCAGCACTGGGGCCAGATGGTAAGCCCTCCCGTATCGTAGTTATCTACACGACGGGGAGTCA
GGCAACTATGGATGAACGAAATAGACAGATCGCTGAGATAGGTGCCTCACTGATTAAGCATTGGTAACTG
TCAGACCAAGTTTACTCATATATACTTTAGATTGATTTAAAACTTCATTTTTAATTTAAAAGGATCTAGG
TGAAGATCCTTTTTGATAATCTCATGACCAAAATCCCTTAACGTGAGTTTTCGTTCCACTGAGCGTCAGA
CCCCGTAGAAAAGATCAAAGGATCTTCTTGAGATCCTTTTTTTCTGCGCGTAATCTGCTGCTTGCAAACA
AAAAAACCACCGCTACCAGCGGTGGTTTGTTTGCCGGATCAAGAGCTACCAACTCTTTTTCCGAAGGTAA
CTGGCTTCAGCAGAGCGCAGATACCAAATACTGTTCTTCTAGTGTAGCCGTAGTTAGGCCACCACTTCAA
GAACTCTGTAGCACCGCCTACATACCTCGCTCTGCTAATCCTGTTACCAGTGGCTGCTGCCAGTGGCGAT
AAGTCGTGTCTTACCGGGTTGGACTCAAGACGATAGTTACCGGATAAGGCGCAGCGGTCGGGCTGAACGG
GGGGTTCGTGCACACAGCCCAGCTTGGAGCGAACGACCTACACCGAACTGAGATACCTACAGCGTGAGCT
ATGAGAAAGCGCCACGCTTCCCGAAGGGAGAAAGGCGGACAGGTATCCGGTAAGCGGCAGGGTCGGAACA
GGAGAGCGCACGAGGGAGCTTCCAGGGGGAAACGCCTGGTATCTTTATAGTCCTGTCGGGTTTCGCCACC
TCTCACTTGAGCGTCGATTTTTGTGATGCTCGTCAGGGGGGCGGAGCCTATGGAAAAACGCCAGCAACGC
GGCCTTTTTACGGTTCCTGGCCTTTTGCTGGCCTTTTGCTCACATGTTCTTTCCTGCGTTATCCCCTGAT
TCTGTGGATAACCGTATTACCGCCTTTGAGTGAGCTGATACCGCTCGCCGCAGCCGAACGACCGAGCGCA
GCGAGTCAGTGAGCGAGGAAGCGGAAGAGCGCCCAATACGCAAACCGCCTCTCCCCGCGCGTTGGCCGAT
TCATTAATGCAGCTGGCACGACAGGTTTCCCGACTGGAAAGCGGGCAGTGAGCGCAACGCAATTAATGTG
AGTTAGCTCACTCATTAGGCACCCCAGGCTTTACACTTTATGCTTCCGGCTCGTATGTTGTGTGGAATTG
TGAGCGGATAACAATTTCACACAGGAAACAGCTATGACCATGATTACGCCAAGCGCGCAATTAACCCTCA
CTAAAGGGAACAAAAGCTGGAGCTGCA
Features (pLannotate 1.2.2; 26 found; start..end, strand, type, name):
      8..234     +  promoter       RSV promoter: Rous sarcoma virus enhancer/promoter
    235..415     +  LTR            5' LTR (truncated): truncated 5' long terminal repeat (LTR) from HIV-1
    462..587     +  misc_feature   HIV-1 Ψ: packaging signal of human immunodeficiency virus type 1
    571..934     +  CDS            HIV-1 gag (fragment): gag protein from human immunodeficiency virus 1; gag
   1080..1313    +  misc_feature   RRE: The Rev response element (RRE) of HIV-1 allows for Rev-dependent mRNA export from the nucleus to the cytoplasm.
   1690..1790    +  CDS            Rev (fragment): human immunodeficiency virus 1 (HIV-1) Rev protein; rev; enhances nuclear export of unspliced and incompletely spliced viral mRNAs
   1840..1957    +  misc_feature   cPPT/CTS: central polypurine tract and central termination sequence of HIV-1
   2022..3233    +  promoter       UbC promoter: human ubiquitin C promoter
   3272..3979    +  CDS            mCherry: mCherry is a basic (constitutively fluorescent) red fluorescent protein published in 2004, derived from Discosoma sp.. It is reported to be a very rapidly-maturing monomer with low acid sensitivity.
   3980..8227    +  CDS            BLM (sequence partly withheld): BLM_HUMAN - Also known as RECQ2, RECQL3. Experimental evidence at protein level: Swiss-Prot protein existence level 1. ATP-dependent DNA helicase that unwinds single- and double- stranded DNA in a 3'-5' direction (PubMed:9388193, PubMed:24816114, PubMed:25901030). Participates in DNA replication and repair (PubMed:12019152, PubMed:21325134, PubMed:23509288). Involved in 5'-end resection of DNA during double-strand break (DSB) repair: unwinds DNA and recruits DNA2 which mediates the cleavage of 5'-ssDNA (PubMed:21325134). Negatively regulates sister chromatid exchange (SCE) (PubMed:25901030). S
   8274..8862    +  misc_feature   WPRE: woodchuck hepatitis virus posttranscriptional regulatory element
   8883..9020    +  CDS            nef (fragment): NEF_HV1LA - Experimental evidence at protein level: Swiss-Prot protein existence level 1. Extracellular Nef protein targets CD4(+) T-lymphocytes for apoptosis by interacting with CXCR4 surface receptors. From Human immunodeficiency virus type 1 group M subtype B (isolate Lai) (HIV-1).
   9006..9186    +  LTR            5' LTR (truncated): truncated 5' long terminal repeat (LTR) from HIV-1
   9258..9379    +  polyA_signal   SV40 poly(A) signal: SV40 polyadenylation signal
   9419..9554    +  rep_origin     SV40 ori: SV40 origin of replication
   9575..9593    -  promoter       T7 promoter: promoter for bacteriophage T7 RNA polymerase
   9601..9756    +  CDS            lacZα (fragment): LacZα fragment of β-galactosidase; lacZ fragment
   9761..10189   +  rep_origin     f1 ori (sequence partly withheld): f1 bacteriophage origin of replication; arrow indicates direction of (+) strand synthesis
  10242..10346   +  promoter       AmpR promoter: bla
  10347..11207   +  CDS            AmpR: β-lactamase; bla; confers resistance to ampicillin, carbenicillin, and related antibiotics
  11378..11966   +  rep_origin     ori: high-copy-number ColE1/pMB1/pBR322/pUC origin of replication
  12149..12241   +  CDS            lacI (fragment): lac repressor; lacI; The lac repressor binds to the lac operator to inhibit transcription in E. coli. This inhibition can be relieved by adding lactose or isopropyl-β-D-thiogalactopyranoside (IPTG).
  12254..12275   +  protein_bind   CAP binding site: CAP binding activates transcription in the presence of cAMP. E. coli catabolite activator protein
  12290..12320   +  promoter       lac promoter: promoter for the E. coli lac operon
  12324..12346   +  protein_bind   lac operator (fragment): The lac repressor binds to the lac operator to inhibit transcription in E. coli. This inhibition can be relieved by adding lactose or isopropyl-β-D-thiogalactopyranoside (IPTG). lac repressor encoded by lacI
  12389..12407   +  promoter       T3 promoter: promoter for bacteriophage T3 RNA polymerase
