[The description below was written by a language model from this plasmid's Addgene catalogue record and pLannotate feature annotations shown in this document.]
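Description:
pUltraHot-mCherry-BLM-WT is a lentiviral transfer plasmid for mammalian expression, built on the pUltraHot backbone and totalling about 12.4 kb. It is designed to express wild-type human Bloom syndrome RecQ-like helicase (BLM) as an mCherry fusion in human cells. In bacteria it is maintained through a high-copy ColE1/pUC-type origin and selected with ampicillin via the β-lactamase gene. The backbone also carries an f1 origin, an SV40 origin, T7 and T3 promoters, and remnants of lac cloning elements.

The viral portion has a third-generation-style layout. An RSV promoter is joined to a truncated HIV-1 5' LTR to drive genomic RNA production in packaging cells. This is followed by the Ψ packaging signal with a gag fragment, the Rev response element for Rev-dependent nuclear export, and the cPPT/CTS, an element that generally improves transduction. A truncated downstream LTR and an SV40 polyadenylation signal close the unit.

Within this frame, the human ubiquitin C promoter provides constitutive expression of a single open reading frame. The mCherry coding sequence, supplied by the backbone, runs directly into the roughly 4.2 kb BLM coding sequence, so the red fluorescent protein sits at the N terminus of the helicase. A WPRE downstream of the insert enhances transcript stability and expression. No separate mammalian selection marker is annotated, so mCherry fluorescence is the apparent means of identifying expressing cells.

The plasmid can be used by direct transfection or packaged into lentiviral particles for stable delivery. It allows BLM localisation and function to be followed by fluorescence. The associated study concerns BLM's role in unwinding RNA G-quadruplexes and restraining stress granule formation.
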