Addgene plasmid #206966: pUltraHot-mCherry-BLM-WT
Purpose: expressing the protein BLM fused to mCherry in human cells
Depositing lab: Eran Hornstein. Depositing organization: Weizmann Institute of Science. Publication: BLM helicase protein negatively regulates stress granule formation through unwinding RNA G-quadruplex structures. Danino YM, Molitor L, Rosenbaum-Cohen T, Kaiser S, Cohen Y, Porat Z, Marmor-Kollet H, Katina C, Savidor A, Rotkopf R, Ben-Isaac E, Golani O, Levin Y, Monchaud D, Hickson ID, Hornstein E. Nucleic Acids Res. 2023 Jul 28:gkad613. doi: 10.1093/nar/gkad613. PubMed 37503837.
Backbone
  Vector backbone: pUltraHot
  Backbone size w/o insert (bp): 7468
  Total vector size (bp): 12424
  Vector type: Mammalian Expression, Lentiviral
Growth in bacteria
  Bacterial resistance: Ampicillin, 100 μg/mL
  Growth temperature: 37°C
  Growth strain: NEB Stable
  Copy number: Unknown
Gene/Insert
  Gene/Insert name: Bloom Syndrome RecQ Like Helicase
  Species: H. sapiens (human)
  Insert size (bp): 4248
  GenBank ID: NM_000057.4
  Entrez Gene: BLM (a.k.a. BS, MGRISCE1, RECQ2, RECQL2, RECQL3)
  Tag / fusion protein: mCherry (N terminal on backbone)
  Cloning method: Ligation Independent Cloning
  Sequencing primers: 5′ tccaccggcggcatggacgagctgtacaagGCTGCTGTTCCTCAAAATAATCTAC; 3′ ctccggaacgaattctgatcacacgctagcTTATGAGAATGCATATGAAGGCTTAA
Terms and licenses: Academic/Nonprofit Terms; Industry Terms: Not Available to Industry
How to cite: pUltraHot-mCherry-BLM-WT was a gift from Eran Hornstein (Addgene plasmid # 206966 ; http://n2t.net/addgene:206966 ; RRID:Addgene_206966)
